>Addgene plasmid #166161 | pDONR221-DDX39A | addgene full sequence | sequence record 329020 | Addgene NGS Result
CTTTCCTGCGTTATCCCCTGATTCTGTGGATAACCGTATTACCGCCTTTGAGTGAGCTGATACCGCTCGC
CGCAGCCGAACGACCGAGCGCAGCGAGTCAGTGAGCGAGGAAGCGGAAGAGCGCCCAATACGCAAACCGC
CTCTCCCCGCGCGTTGGCCGATTCATTAATGCAGCTGGCACGACAGGTTTCCCGACTGGAAAGCGGGCAG
TGAGCGCAACGCAATTAATACGCGTACCGCTAGCCAGGAAGAGTTTGTAGAAACGCAAAAAGGCCATCCG
TCAGGATGGCCTTCTGCTTAGTTTGATGCCTGGCAGTTTATGGCGGGCGTCCTGCCCGCCACCCTCCGGG
CCGTTGCTTCACAACGTTCAAATCCGCTCCCGGCGGATTTGTCCTACTCAGGAGAGCGTTCACCGACAAA
CAACAGATAAAACGAAAGGCCCAGTCTTCCGACTGAGCCTTTCGTTTTATTTGATGCCTGGCAGTTCCCT
ACTCTCGCGTTAACGCTAGCATGGATGTTTTCCCAGTCACGACGTTGTAAAACGACGGCCAGTCTTAAGC
TCGGGCCCCAAATAATGATTTTATTTTGACTGATAGTGACCTGTTCGTTGCAACAAATTGATGAGCAATG
CTTTTTTATAATGCCAACTTTGTACAAAAAAGCAGGCTTCGAAGGAGATAACAAAATGGCAGAGAACGAC
GTTGACAATGAACTTTTGGACTACGAAGAGGATGAGGAGCCCCAGGGACTTCCTGAGAGTGGGACACCAG
CAGGCAAGAAGGAGGTTAAGGGGTCCTATGTCTCCATCCACAGTTCGGGCTTCAGAGACTTTCTCCTGAA
ACCAGAGCTGCTCCGGGCCATCGTTGACTGTGGTTTTGAGCATCCTTCAGAAGTTCAGCATGAGTGCATT
CCTCAGGCTATCCTCGGCATGGATATCCTGTGTCAGGCCAAGTCTGGTATGGGGAAGACAGCTGTATTTG
TTCTTGCAACGCTGCAGCAGATCGAACCTGTGGATGGCCAGGTGTCTGTCCTTGTGATGTGTCACACAAG
AGAGTTGGCCTTCCAGATCAGCAAAGAGTACGAGCGCTTCTCCAAGTACATGCCGACCGTCAAGGTGTCC
GTGTTCTTTGGAGGCCTGGCCATCAAGAACGACGAGGAAGTCCTGAAGAAGAACTGCCCTCACATCGTCG
TAGGAACTCCAGGACGAACCCTGGCCCTCATTCGTAACAAGACGCTCAGCGTGAAGAACATCAAACACTT
TGTGCTCGACGAGTGTGATAAGATGCTGGAGCAACTGGACATGAGACGGGATGTTCAGGAAATCTTCAGA
CTGACGCCACACGAGAAGCAAGTAATGATGTTCAGTGCGACTTTAAGCAAAGAGATTCGCCCCGTCTGCC
GCAAGTTCATGCAAGATCCGATGGAGGTGTTTGTGGACGACGAGACCAAGCTGACACTGCATGGCCTACA
GCAGTATTACTGCAAGCTGAAGGACAGCGAGAAGAACAGAAAGCTGTTCGACCTCCTTGACGTGCTCGAG
TTCAACCAGGTGGTGATCTTTGTGAAGTCCGTGAATCGTTGCGTGGCGCTGTCCCAGCTGCTGGTGGAGC
AGAACTTTCCCGCTATAGCGATCCACAGGGGCATGGCGCAGGAGGAGAGGTTATCTCGGTATCAGCAGTT
TAAAGACTTTCAGAGGAGGATCCTGGTGGCGACTAACCTGTTTGGTCGAGGCATGGACATCGAGCGAGTC
AACATCGTCTTCAACTACGACATGCCTGAAGATTCTGACACCTACCTTCACAGAGTCGCCCGTGCTGGCA
GGTTTGGAACTAAAGGCCTGGCCATCACCTTTGTGTCAGACGAGGCTGACGCCAAAACCTTGAACGAGGT
CCAGGACCGCTTCGAGGTGAATGTGGCTGAGCTTCCAGAGGAGATCGACATCTCCTCCTACATTGAACAG
TCCAGAGACCCAGCTTTCTTGTACAAAGTTGGCATTATAAGAAAGCATTGCTTATCAATTTGTTGCAACG
AACAGGTCACTATCAGTCAAAATAAAATCATTATTTGCCATCCAGCTGATATCCCCTATAGTGAGTCGTA
TTACATGGTCATAGCTGTTTCCTGGCAGCTCTGGCCCGTGTCTCAAAATCTCTGATGTTACATTGCACAA
GATAAAAATATATCATCATGAACAATAAAACTGTCTGCTTACATAAACAGTAATACAAGGGGTGTTATGA
GCCATATTCAACGGGAAACGTCGAGGCCGCGATTAAATTCCAACATGGATGCTGATTTATATGGGTATAA
ATGGGCTCGCGATAATGTCGGGCAATCAGGTGCGACAATCTATCGCTTGTATGGGAAGCCCGATGCGCCA
GAGTTGTTTCTGAAACATGGCAAAGGTAGCGTTGCCAATGATGTTACAGATGAGATGGTCAGACTAAACT
GGCTGACGGAATTTATGCCTCTTCCGACCATCAAGCATTTTATCCGTACTCCTGATGATGCATGGTTACT
CACCACTGCGATCCCCGGAAAAACAGCATTCCAGGTATTAGAAGAATATCCTGATTCAGGTGAAAATATT
GTTGATGCGCTGGCAGTGTTCCTGCGCCGGTTGCATTCGATTCCTGTTTGTAATTGTCCTTTTAACAGCG
ATCGCGTATTTCGTCTCGCTCAGGCGCAATCACGAATGAATAACGGTTTGGTTGATGCGAGTGATTTTGA
TGACGAGCGTAATGGCTGGCCTGTTGAACAAGTCTGGAAAGAAATGCATAAACTTTTGCCATTCTCACCG
GATTCAGTCGTCACTCATGGTGATTTCTCACTTGATAACCTTATTTTTGACGAGGGGAAATTAATAGGTT
GTATTGATGTTGGACGAGTCGGAATCGCAGACCGATACCAGGATCTTGCCATCCTATGGAACTGCCTCGG
TGAGTTTTCTCCTTCATTACAGAAACGGCTTTTTCAAAAATATGGTATTGATAATCCTGATATGAATAAA
TTGCAGTTTCATTTGATGCTCGATGAGTTTTTCTAATCAGAATTGGTTAATTGGTTGTAACACTGGCAGA
GCATTACGCTGACTTGACGGGACGGCGCAAGCTCATGACCAAAATCCCTTAACGTGAGTTACGCGTCGTT
CCACTGAGCGTCAGACCCCGTAGAAAAGATCAAAGGATCTTCTTGAGATCCTTTTTTTCTGCGCGTAATC
TGCTGCTTGCAAACAAAAAAACCACCGCTACCAGCGGTGGTTTGTTTGCCGGATCAAGAGCTACCAACTC
TTTTTCCGAAGGTAACTGGCTTCAGCAGAGCGCAGATACCAAATACTGTTCTTCTAGTGTAGCCGTAGTT
AGGCCACCACTTCAAGAACTCTGTAGCACCGCCTACATACCTCGCTCTGCTAATCCTGTTACCAGTGGCT
GCTGCCAGTGGCGATAAGTCGTGTCTTACCGGGTTGGACTCAAGACGATAGTTACCGGATAAGGCGCAGC
GGTCGGGCTGAACGGGGGGTTCGTGCACACAGCCCAGCTTGGAGCGAACGACCTACACCGAACTGAGATA
CCTACAGCGTGAGCTATGAGAAAGCGCCACGCTTCCCGAAGGGAGAAAGGCGGACAGGTATCCGGTAAGC
GGCAGGGTCGGAACAGGAGAGCGCACGAGGGAGCTTCCAGGGGGAAACGCCTGGTATCTTTATAGTCCTG
TCGGGTTTCGCCACCTCTGACTTGAGCGTCGATTTTTGTGATGCTCGTCAGGGGGGCGGAGCCTATGGAA
AAACGCCAGCAACGCGGCCTTTTTACGGTTCCTGGCCTTTTGCTGGCCTTTTGCTCACATGTT
Features (pLannotate 1.2.2; 10 found; start..end, strand, type, name):
    121..213     +  CDS            lacI (fragment): lac repressor; lacI; The lac repressor binds to the lac operator to inhibit transcription in E. coli. This inhibition can be relieved by adding lactose or isopropyl-β-D-thiogalactopyranoside (IPTG).
    268..295     -  terminator     rrnB T2 terminator: transcription terminator T2 from the E. coli rrnB gene
    427..470     +  terminator     rrnB T1 terminator: Escherichia coli rrnB; transcription terminator T1 from the E. coli rrnB gene
    517..553     -  CDS            lacZα (fragment): LacZα fragment of β-galactosidase; lacZ fragment
    569..668     +  protein_bind   attL1: mutant version of attL; recombination site for the Gateway® LR reaction LR Clonase™
    686..1966    +  CDS            Ddx39a: DX39A_MOUSE - Also known as Ddx39 From Mus musculus (Mouse).
   1968..2067    -  protein_bind   attL2: mutant version of attL; recombination site for the Gateway® LR reaction LR Clonase™
   2085..2103    -  promoter       T7 promoter: promoter for bacteriophage T7 RNA polymerase
   2237..3046    +  CDS            KanR: aminoglycoside phosphotransferase; aph(3')-Ia; confers resistance to kanamycin in bacteria or G418 (Geneticin®) in eukaryotes
   3193..3781    +  rep_origin     ori: high-copy-number ColE1/pMB1/pBR322/pUC origin of replication
