[The description below was written by a language model from this plasmid's Addgene catalogue record and pLannotate feature annotations shown in this document.]
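Description:
pDONR221-DDX39A is a Gateway entry clone built on the pDONR221 backbone, carrying the coding sequence of DDX39A from the African turquoise killifish, Nothobranchius furzeri. The sequenced plasmid is about 3.8 kb. It is maintained in E. coli through a high-copy ColE1/pUC-type origin and selected with kanamycin through an aminoglycoside phosphotransferase (KanR) gene. The feature table also shows the usual pDONR221 elements: rrnB T1 and T2 transcription terminators upstream of the cloning region, which shield the insert from read-through transcription, short residual lacI and lacZα fragments, and a T7 promoter on the far side of the insert, oriented toward it on the opposite strand.

The 1,281 bp insert lies between attL1 and attL2, the recombination sites produced when a gene is captured into a donor vector. These sites allow directional transfer into any attR-containing destination vector by an LR Clonase reaction. The annotation tool labelled the open reading frame by similarity to mouse Ddx39a, but the catalogue record identifies it as the N. furzeri orthologue; its annotated length matches the stated insert size. The entry vector has no promoter positioned to express the gene, so expression depends entirely on the destination vector chosen. The depositor describes it as a stopless entry clone, meaning the native stop codon is absent, so the gene can be fused in frame to C-terminal tags or reporters supplied by the destination vector. The associated publication concerns tissue-specific protein aggregation and quality control in an aging vertebrate, which suggests the clone was made as a source for expression constructs in that work, although the record does not name specific downstream vectors or assays.
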