Addgene plasmid #166161: pDONR221-DDX39A
Purpose: Gateway entry vector for N. furzeri DDX39A
Depositing lab: Daniel Jarosz. Depositing organization: Stanford University. Publication: Tissue-specific landscape of protein aggregation and quality control in an aging vertebrate. Chen YR, Harel I, Singh PP, Ziv I, Moses E, Goshtchevsky U, Machado BE, Brunet A, Jarosz DF. Dev Cell. 2024 Jul 22;59(14):1892-1911.e13. doi: 10.1016/j.devcel.2024.04.014. Epub 2024 May 28. PubMed 38810654.
Backbone
  Vector backbone: pDONR221
  Vector type: Gateway Entry Vector
Growth in bacteria
  Bacterial resistance: Kanamycin, 50 μg/mL
  Growth temperature: 37°C
  Growth strain: DH5alpha
  Copy number: High Copy
Gene/Insert
  Gene/Insert name: DDX39A
  Species: N. furzeri
  Insert size (bp): 1281
  Cloning method: Gateway Cloning
Terms and licenses: Academic/Nonprofit Terms; Industry Terms: Not Available to Industry
Depositor comments: Stopless entry clone. Please visit https://doi.org/10.1101/2022.02.26.482120 for bioRxiv preprint. Also see Harel and Chen et al. 2024 (https://doi.org/10.1016/j.celrep.2023.112787)
How to cite: pDONR221-DDX39A was a gift from Daniel Jarosz (Addgene plasmid # 166161 ; http://n2t.net/addgene:166161 ; RRID:Addgene_166161)
