>Addgene plasmid #166161 | pDONR221-DDX39A | depositor partial sequence | sequence record 322710 | insert sequence
ATGGCAGAGAACGACGTTGACAATGAACTTTTGGACTACGAAGAGGATGAGGAGCCCCAGGGACTTCCTG
AGAGTGGGACACCAGCAGGCAAGAAGGAGGTTAAGGGGTCCTATGTCTCCATCCACAGTTCGGGCTTCAG
AGACTTTCTCCTGAAACCAGAGCTGCTCCGGGCCATCGTTGACTGTGGTTTTGAGCATCCTTCAGAAGTT
CAGCATGAGTGCATTCCTCAGGCTATCCTCGGCATGGATATCCTGTGTCAGGCCAAGTCTGGTATGGGGA
AGACAGCTGTATTTGTTCTTGCAACGCTGCAGCAGATCGAACCTGTGGATGGCCAGGTGTCTGTCCTTGT
GATGTGTCACACAAGAGAGTTGGCCTTCCAGATCAGCAAAGAGTACGAGCGCTTCTCCAAGTACATGCCG
ACCGTCAAGGTGTCCGTGTTCTTTGGAGGCCTGGCCATCAAGAACGACGAGGAAGTCCTGAAGAAGAACT
GCCCTCACATCGTCGTAGGAACTCCAGGACGAACCCTGGCCCTCATTCGTAACAAGACGCTCAGCGTGAA
GAACATCAAACACTTTGTGCTCGACGAGTGTGATAAGATGCTGGAGCAACTGGACATGAGACGGGATGTT
CAGGAAATCTTCAGACTGACGCCACACGAGAAGCAAGTAATGATGTTCAGTGCGACTTTAAGCAAAGAGA
TTCGCCCCGTCTGCCGCAAGTTCATGCAAGATCCGATGGAGGTGTTTGTGGACGACGAGACCAAGCTGAC
ACTGCATGGCCTACAGCAGTATTACTGCAAGCTGAAGGACAGCGAGAAGAACAGAAAGCTGTTCGACCTC
CTTGACGTGCTCGAGTTCAACCAGGTGGTGATCTTTGTGAAGTCCGTGAATCGTTGCGTGGCGCTGTCCC
AGCTGCTGGTGGAGCAGAACTTTCCCGCTATAGCGATCCACAGGGGCATGGCGCAGGAGGAGAGGTTATC
TCGGTATCAGCAGTTTAAAGACTTTCAGAGGAGGATCCTGGTGGCGACTAACCTGTTTGGTCGAGGCATG
GACATCGAGCGAGTCAACATCGTCTTCAACTACGACATGCCTGAAGATTCTGACACCTACCTTCACAGAG
TCGCCCGTGCTGGCAGGTTTGGAACTAAAGGCCTGGCCATCACCTTTGTGTCAGACGAGGCTGACGCCAA
AACCTTGAACGAGGTCCAGGACCGCTTCGAGGTGAATGTGGCTGAGCTTCCAGAGGAGATCGACATCTCC
TCCTACATTGAACAGTCCAGA
